>Addgene plasmid #163292 | U2ENB5 | addgene full sequence | sequence record 354353 | Addgene NGS Result
TAATACGACTCACTATAGGGGAATTGTGAGCGGATAACAATTCCCCTCTAGAAATAATTTTGTTTAACTT
TAAGAAGGAGATATACATATGACCCAAGCCGTGGACTTCAGCATTGAGACATTTTCTAGCGAGCTGGGTG
ATGTCGAAATTATTAGCAACGAAAAGCAACGCAAACGCCTGTCAAAGGATTTTAGCTGGTTCTCTCCGGT
GTTGAAGGACTTCTTCGAAGGTTATGAAGCGGACGTAGTCGTCAAACCTACGACCGAAGAACAGGTAGCG
CAAGTGGTTAAGACCTGTGTGGCGCACTCAGTTCCCCTTACGCTCCGCGGTAGTGGCACCGGTAACTACG
GACAGTCGACACCGATGTTTGGCGGCGTGGTTATGGACATGTCGGCCTACAAACAGCCGTTATGGCTGAA
AGGCGGAGTTGCGCGTATGCAGGCTGGGATGCGCCTGGCGGAAGTCAACAAATGGACCGTGCCAGAGGGC
TGGGAAATGCGTACCATGTCGAGCACCTTTCGCTTGGCGACAGTAGGCGGGTTCTTCGCCGGCGGATTTG
GTGGCATTGGCTCAATCACTTACGGCCGTCTGGGCGAACGCGGCAACGTCCTGGGCGCAAAGGTGATGAC
CGTTGAGGCCGAACCGCAAGTAATCGAACTGCGCGGAGATGATGCCCTGGACTTGCATCATGCCTATGGC
ACCAACGGTATTCTCTTGGAACTGGAATTCGCCATGGCACCGGCGTTAGCGTGGGCCGAGGCAATTGTTG
TTTTCGACGACTTTATGGATGCGGCGCGTTTTGGCCAGGCGCTGGGAGAGGCTGGCGGCGTCGTGAAGAA
GCTGGACACGGTCCTCGCCGACCCGATTCCTCAAATGATCGAATTAGGAGATTACGCGAAACCGGGACAG
CACGTCGCCTTGGTCATTATTGCCGAAAACGCGCTGCAGCCTATGGCGGAAATCGCCGCCGAGCATAATG
GTACCGTGGCTAAACAAGTAGCCCCGGAAGAAGTTTCAGATTCCAATACTTTGATCGAGTATACTTGGAA
TCACACCACCCTGCGCGCCTTAAAGCAATACAAAGATGTGACGTACCTGCAGTCGGGCTTCCGTGCAGGC
AAGAACCTTGAACAGATTGAGCATATGTATCAACACTTTGGCGATGAGGTGCCGATGCATTTGGAGTTCT
TGAATATTGGCGGCATGATGACCTGTAGTGGAATCCAAATCGTTCGTTACACCACCCGCGAACGCTTGGA
CGAAATTATTGCGTATCATGAGGCGCACGACGTCCATATCGCCAATCCGCACACGCACATTCTGGAAGAT
GGCCATAACTCTGGGGAAGCCGATCCACGTCAGCTTGCCCGCAAGAAGGCTTATGATCCAAAAGGATTGT
TGAACCCGGGAAAGATGCGCGCCTGGGGTGAAGTGACCGAGCTTGACAACGTTGGCGCGGCCGCACTCGA
GCATCATCACCATCACCACCACCACCACCACTGAGATCCGGCTGCTAACAAAGCCCGAAAGGAAGCTGAG
TTGGCTGCTGCCACCGCTGAGCAATAACTAGCATAACCCCTTGGGGCCTCTAAACGGGTCTTGAGGGGTT
TTTTGCTGAAAGGAGGAACTATATCCGGATTGGCGAATGGG
[124 nt withheld, positions 1652-1775]
C
[91 nt withheld, positions 1777-1867]
A
[49 nt withheld, positions 1869-1917]
CCTTTGACGTTGGAGTCCACGTTCTTT
[37 nt withheld, positions 1945-1981]
ACCCTATCTCGGTCTATTCTTTTGATTTATAAGGGATTTTGCCGATTTCGGCCTATTGGTTAAAAAATGA
GCTGATTTAACAAAAATTTAACGCGAATTTTAACAAAATATTAACGCTTACAATTTAGGTGGCACTTTTC
GGGGAAATGTGCGCGGAACCCCTATTTGTTTATTTTTCTAAATACATTCAAATATGTATCCGCTCATGAG
ACAATAACCCTGATAAATGCTTCAATAATATTGAAAAAGGAAGAGTATGAGTATTCAACATTTCCGTGTC
GCCCTTATTCCCTTTTTTGCGGCATTTTGCCTTCCTGTTTTTGCTCACCCAGAAACGCTGGTGAAAGTAA
AAGATGCTGAAGATCAGTTGGGTGCACGAGTGGGTTACATCGAACTGGATCTCAACAGCGGTAAGATCCT
TGAGAGTTTTCGCCCCGAAGAACGTTTTCCAATGATGAGCACTTTTAAAGTTCTGCTATGTGGCGCGGTA
TTATCCCGTATTGACGCCGGGCAAGAGCAACTCGGTCGCCGCATACACTATTCTCAGAATGACTTGGTTG
AGTACTCACCAGTCACAGAAAAGCATCTTACGGATGGCATGACAGTAAGAGAATTATGCAGTGCTGCCAT
AACCATGAGTGATAACACTGCGGCCAACTTACTTCTGACAACGATCGGAGGACCGAAGGAGCTAACCGCT
TTTTTGCACAACATGGGGGATCATGTAACTCGCCTTGATCGTTGGGAACCGGAGCTGAATGAAGCCATAC
CAAACGACGAGCGTGACACCACGATGCCTGCAGCAATGGCAACAACGTTGCGCAAACTATTAACTGGCGA
ACTACTTACTCTAGCTTCCCGGCAACAATTAATAGACTGGATGGAGGCGGATAAAGTTGCAGGACCACTT
CTGCGCTCGGCCCTTCCGGCTGGCTGGTTTATTGCTGATAAATCTGGAGCCGGTGAGCGTGGGTCTCGCG
GTATCATTGCAGCACTGGGGCCAGATGGTAAGCCCTCCCGTATCGTAGTTATCTACACGACGGGGAGTCA
GGCAACTATGGATGAACGAAATAGACAGATCGCTGAGATAGGTGCCTCACTGATTAAGCATTGGTAACTG
TCAGACCAAGTTTACTCATATATACTTTAGATTGATTTAAAACTTCATTTTTAATTTAAAAGGATCTAGG
TGAAGATCCTTTTTGATAATCTCATGACCAAAATCCCTTAACGTGAGTTTTCGTTCCACTGAGCGTCAGA
CCCCGTAGAAAAGATCAAAGGATCTTCTTGAGATCCTTTTTTTCTGCGCGTAATCTGCTGCTTGCAAACA
AAAAAACCACCGCTACCAGCGGTGGTTTGTTTGCCGGATCAAGAGCTACCAACTCTTTTTCCGAAGGTAA
CTGGCTTCAGCAGAGCGCAGATACCAAATACTGTCCTTCTAGTGTAGCCGTAGTTAGGCCACCACTTCAA
GAACTCTGTAGCACCGCCTACATACCTCGCTCTGCTAATCCTGTTACCAGTGGCTGCTGCCAGTGGCGAT
AAGTCGTGTCTTACCGGGTTGGACTCAAGACGATAGTTACCGGATAAGGCGCAGCGGTCGGGCTGAACGG
GGGGTTCGTGCACACAGCCCAGCTTGGAGCGAACGACCTACACCGAACTGAGATACCTACAGCGTGAGCT
ATGAGAAAGCGCCACGCTTCCCGAAGGGAGAAAGGCGGACAGGTATCCGGTAAGCGGCAGGGTCGGAACA
GGAGAGCGCACGAGGGAGCTTCCAGGGGGAAACGCCTGGTATCTTTATAGTCCTGTCGGGTTTCGCCACC
TCTGACTTGAGCGTCGATTTTTGTGATGCTCGTCAGGGGGGCGGAGCCTATGGAAAAACGCCAGCAACGC
GGCCTTTTTACGGTTCCTGGCCTTTTGCTGGCCTTTTGCTCACATGTTCTTTCCTGCGTTATCCCCTGAT
TCTGTGGATAACCGTATTACCGCCTTTGAGTGAGCTGATACCGCTCGCCGCAGCCGAACGACCGAGCGCA
GCGAGTCAGTGAGCGAGGAAGCGGAAGAGCGCCTGATGCGGTATTTTCTCCTTACGCATCTGTGCGGTAT
TTCACACCGCAATGGTGCACTCTCAGTACAATCTGCTCTGATGCCGCATAGTTAAGCCAGTATACACTCC
GCTATCGCTACGTGACTGGGTCATGGCTGCGCCCCGACACCCGCCAACACCCGCTGACGCGCCCTGACGG
GCTTGTCTGCTCCCGGCATCCGCTTACAGACAAGCTGTGACCGTCTCCGGGAGCTGCATGTGTCAGAGGT
TTTCACCGTCATCACCGAAACGCGCGAGGCAGCTGCGGTAAAGCTCATCAGCGTGGTCGTGAAGCGATTC
ACAGATGTCTGCCTGTTCATCCGCGTCCAGCTCGTTGAGTTTCTCCAGAAGCGTTAATGTCTGGCTTCTG
ATAAAGCGGGCCATGTTAAGGGCGGTTTTTTCCTGTTTGGTCACTGATGCCTCCGTGTAAGGGGGATTTC
TGTTCATGGGGGTAATGATACCGATGAAACGAGAGAGGATGCTCACGATACGGGTTACTGATGATGAACA
TGCCCGGTTACTGGAACGTTGTGAGGGTAAACAACTGGCGGTATGGATGCGGCGGGACCAGAGAAAAATC
ACTCAGGGTCAATGCCAGCGCTTCGTTAATACAGATGTAGGTGTTCCACAGGGTAGCCAGCAGCATCCTG
CGATGCAGATCCGGAACATAATGGTGCAGGGCGCTGACTTCCGCGTTTCCAGACTTTACGAAACACGGAA
ACCGAAGACCATTCATGTTGTTGCTCAGGTCGCAGACGTTTTGCAGCAGCAGTCGCTTCACGTTCGCTCG
CGTATCGGTGATTCATTCTGCTAACCAGTAAGGCAACCCCGCCAGCCTAGCCGGGTCCTCAACGACAGGA
GCACGATCATGCGCACCCGTGGGGCCGCCATGCCGGCGATAATGGCCTGCTTCTCGCCGAAACGTTTGGT
GGCGGGACCAGTGACGAAGGCTTGAGCGAGGGCGTGCAAGATTCCGAATACCGCAAGCGACAGGCCGATC
ATCGTCGCGCTCCAGCGAAAGCGGTCCTCGCCGAAAATGACCCAGAGCGCTGCCGGCACCTGTCCTACGA
GTTGCATGATAAAGAAGACAGTCATAAGTGCGGCGACGATAGTCATGCCCCGCGCCCACCGGAAGGAGCT
GACTGGGTTGAAGGCTCTCAAGGGCATCGGTCGAGATCCCGGTGCCTAATGAGTGAGCTAACTTACATTA
ATTGCGTTGCGCTCACTGCCCGCTTTCCAGTCGGGAAACCTGTCGTGCCAGCTGCATTAATGAATCGGCC
AACGCGCGGGGAGAGGCGGTTTGCGTATTGGGCGCCAGGGTGGTTTTTCTTTTCACCAGTGAGACGGGCA
ACAGCTGATTGCCCTTCACCGCCTGGCCCTGAGAGAGTTGCAGCAAGCGGTCCACGCTGGTTTGCCCCAG
CAGGCGAAAATCCTGTTTGATGGTGGTTAACGGCGGGATATAACATGAGCTGTCTTCGGTATCGTCGTAT
CCCACTACCGAGATATCCGCACCAACGCGCAGCCCGGACTCGGTAATGGCGCGCATTGCGCCCAGCGCCA
TCTGATCGTTGGCAACCAGCATCGCAGTGGGAACGATGCCCTCATTCAGCATTTGCATGGTTTGTTGAAA
ACCGGACATGGCACTCCAGTCGCCTTCCCGTTCCGCTATCGGCTGAATTTGATTGCGAGTGAGATATTTA
TGCCAGCCAGCCAGACGCAGACGCGCCGAGACAGAACTTAATGGGCCCGCTAACAGCGCGATTTGCTGGT
GACCCAATGCGACCAGATGCTCCACGCCCAGTCGCGTACCGTCTTCATGGGAGAAAATAATACTGTTGAT
GGGTGTCTGGTCAGAGACATCAAGAAATAACGCCGGAACATTAGTGCAGGCAGCTTCCACAGCAATGGCA
TCCTGGTCATCCAGCGGATAGTTAATGATCAGCCCACTGACGCGTTGCGCGAGAAGATTGTGCACCGCCG
CTTTACAGGCTTCGACGCCGCTTCGTTCTACCATCGACACCACCACGCTGGCACCCAGTTGATCGGCGCG
AGATTTAATCGCCGCGACAATTTGCGACGGCGCGTGCAGGGCCAGACTGGAGGTGGCAACGCCAATCAGC
AACGACTGTTTGCCCGCCAGTTGTTGTGCCACGCGGTTGGGAATGTAATTCAGCTCCGCCATCGCCGCTT
CCACTTTTTCCCGCGTTTTCGCAGAAACGTGGCTGGCCTGGTTCACCACGCGGGAAACGGTCTGATAAGA
GACACCGGCATACTCTGCGACATCGTATAACGTTACTGGTTTCACATTCACCACCCTGAATTGACTCTCT
TCCGGGCGCTATCATGCCATACCGCGAAAGGTTTTGCGCCATTCGATGGTGTCCGGGATCTCGACGCTCT
CCCTTATGCGACTCCTGCATTAGGAAGCAGCCCAGTAGTAGGTTGAGGCCGTTGAGCACCGCCGCCGCAA
GGAATGGTGCATGCAAGGAGATGGCGCCCAACAGTCCCCCGGCCACGGGGCCTGCCACCATACCCACGCC
GAAACAAGCGCTCATGAGCCCGAAGTGGCGAGCCCGATCTTCCCCATCGGTGATGTCGGCGATATAGGCG
CCAGCAACCGCACCTGTGGCGCCGGTGATGCCGGCCACGATGCGTCCGGCGTAGAGGATCGAGATCTCGA
TCCCGCGAAAT
Features (pLannotate 1.2.2; 18 found; start..end, strand, type, name):
      1..19      +  promoter       T7 promoter: promoter for bacteriophage T7 RNA polymerase
     20..44      +  protein_bind   lac operator: The lac repressor binds to the lac operator to inhibit transcription in E. coli. This inhibition can be relieved by adding lactose or isopropyl-β-D-thiogalactopyranoside (IPTG). lac repressor encoded by lacI
     59..81      +  RBS            RBS: efficient ribosome binding site from bacteriophage T7 gene 10 (Olins and Rangwala, 1989)
   1478..1501    +  CDS            9xHis (fragment): 9xHis affinity tag
   1511..1560    +  CDS            SET1 (fragment): solubility-enhancement tag derived from T7 phage gene 10B
   1568..1615    +  terminator     T7 terminator: transcription terminator for bacteriophage T7 RNA polymerase
   1652..2080    +  rep_origin     f1 ori (sequence partly withheld): f1 bacteriophage origin of replication; arrow indicates direction of (+) strand synthesis
   2133..2237    +  promoter       AmpR promoter: bla
   2238..3098    +  CDS            AmpR: β-lactamase; bla; confers resistance to ampicillin, carbenicillin, and related antibiotics
   3269..3857    +  rep_origin     ori: high-copy-number ColE1/pMB1/pBR322/pUC origin of replication
   4043..4182    -  misc_feature   bom: basis of mobility region from pBR322
   4284..4475    -  CDS            rop: Rop protein, which maintains plasmids at low copy number; rop
   4492..4872    +  CDS            YPB1_ECOLX: Protein predicted: Swiss-Prot protein existence level 4. From Escherichia coli.
   4944..5235    -  CDS            TcR (fragment): tetracycline efflux protein; tet; confers resistance to tetracycline
   5250..5271    -  protein_bind   CAP binding site: CAP binding activates transcription in the presence of cAMP. E. coli catabolite activator protein
   5284..6366    -  CDS            lacI: lac repressor; lacI; The lac repressor binds to the lac operator to inhibit transcription in E. coli. This inhibition can be relieved by adding lactose or isopropyl-β-D-thiogalactopyranoside (IPTG).
   6367..6444    -  promoter       lacI promoter: lacI
   6452..6731    -  CDS            TcR (fragment): tetracycline efflux protein; tet; confers resistance to tetracycline
