>Addgene plasmid #163292 | U2ENB5 Sequencing Result | analyzer sequence | sequence record 348039
GATATACATATGGAACTTCACACCACTGAAAAGTCCCTGCACGGTTGGGGTAGGACCGCACCGACGACAG
CACACGTTCTATCTACTGAGGATGTTGATGTCATTAAGAATGCCGTAGCACAAGTAGCAGACGATAATTC
GGATAAACCAGCACACCTTAGACGAGGGGTCATAGCACGAGGAATGGGGCGTTCTTACGGCGACCCAGCC
CAGAACGGCGGTGGTTTGGTCATAGATATGCAGAAATTAAATAAGATACACTCTATCGATCCAGAGAGTG
CTTTAGTTGACGTTGACGGTGGCGTGACTTTGGATCAATTGATGAAGGCTGCCTTACCTTACGGTTTATG
GGTGCCCGTGTTGCCTGGAACTCGACAGGTTACAATTGGTGGCGCAATTGGTCCCGATATTCACGGTAAG
AATCATCACTCCGCTGGATCATTTGGTAACCACGTTGTGTCTATTGAATTGTTGGTTGCAGATGGACGAG
TGTTGCATTTAACTCCTGAAGGTTCGGAAGACGATCCATCCGGAGAGTTGTTCTGGGCTACTATAGGTGG
AATGGGACTGACTGGAATTATTTTGCGAGCAACTATCCGTATGACGAAGACAGAGACTGCTTACTTTATC
GCCGACACAGACCGTACAGACAACTTGGAAGAAACCATCGCTTTCCATTCTGATTCTTCGGAACACAACT
ACACATATAGTTCTGCATGGTTTGACGTGATCTCCCCTGAACCAAAACTTGGACGATCCACTATTAGCCG
TGGATCTTTGGCTACTTTAGCCCAGCTAGAAGAATTAGCACCGAAGCTGGCTAAAGACCCACTTAAATTT
AATGCTCCACAGTTAATGACTGTCCCTGACATTTTCCCATCATGGACCTTGAATAAATTATCCTTATCTG
CTGTTGGGCTAGCTTACTATACAATGGGAGCACCTGCTAAGAACCAGGTTAAGAATCTTACACAGTTCTA
TCAGCCTCTAGACCTTATCGGCGAATGGAACAGAGGTTACGGAAGCAAAGGGTTCCTGCAATACCAGTTC
GTGGTCCCAACTGAGGCTGTCGAACCCTTTAAAGAGATCATCCGAGACATCCAGAGATCTGGTCATTATT
CAGCACTGAATGTCTTCAAATTGTTTGGTGAGGGGAACAGGGCTCCCCTCTCTTACCCTATGCCCGGTTG
GAACGTTTGCGTCGATTTCCCAATCCGTCCTGGTTTGGGAGAGCTGCTTGATGACTTAGACAGACGTGTG
ATGGAATTCGGTGGTAGACTTTATTTAGCAAAAGAGTCAAGGACGAGTGCTGAGAATTTTCACCAGATGT
ACCCTGGTTTGGAAGGCTGGTTGAAGACACGTAATGATATCGACCCGACCGGTGTCTTCGCTTCAGACAT
GTCCAGACGTCTTGAATTGCATGCAGCAGCCTTGGAACACCACCATCACCACCACCACCACCACCACTGA
GATCCGGCTGCTAACAAAGCCCGAAAGGAAGCTGAGTTGGCTGCTGCCACCGCTGAGCAATAACTAGCAT
AACCCCTTGGGGCCTCTAAACGGGTCTTGAGGGGTTTTTTGCTGAAAGGAGGAACTATATCCGGATTGGC
GAATGGG
[124 nt withheld, positions 1618-1741]
C
[91 nt withheld, positions 1743-1833]
A
[49 nt withheld, positions 1835-1883]
CCTTTGACGTTGGAGTCCACGTTCTTT
[37 nt withheld, positions 1911-1947]
ACCCTATCTCGGTCTATTCTTTTGATTTATAAGGGATTTTGCCGATTTCGGCCTATTGGTTAAAAAATGA
GCTGATTTAACAAAAATTTAACGCGAATTTTAACAAAATATTAACGCTTACAATTTAGGTGGCACTTTTC
GGGGAAATGTGCGCGGAACCCCTATTTGTTTATTTTTCTAAATACATTCAAATATGTATCCGCTCATGAG
ACAATAACCCTGATAAATGCTTCAATAATATTGAAAAAGGAAGAGTATGAGTATTCAACATTTCCGTGTC
GCCCTTATTCCCTTTTTTGCGGCATTTTGCCTTCCTGTTTTTGCTCACCCAGAAACGCTGGTGAAAGTAA
AAGATGCTGAAGATCAGTTGGGTGCACGAGTGGGTTACATCGAACTGGATCTCAACAGCGGTAAGATCCT
TGAGAGTTTTCGCCCCGAAGAACGTTTTCCAATGATGAGCACTTTTAAAGTTCTGCTATGTGGCGCGGTA
TTATCCCGTATTGACGCCGGGCAAGAGCAACTCGGTCGCCGCATACACTATTCTCAGAATGACTTGGTTG
AGTACTCACCAGTCACAGAAAAGCATCTTACGGATGGCATGACAGTAAGAGAATTATGCAGTGCTGCCAT
AACCATGAGTGATAACACTGCGGCCAACTTACTTCTGACAACGATCGGAGGACCGAAGGAGCTAACCGCT
TTTTTGCACAACATGGGGGATCATGTAACTCGCCTTGATCGTTGGGAACCGGAGCTGAATGAAGCCATAC
CAAACGACGAGCGTGACACCACGATGCCTGCAGCAATGGCAACAACGTTGCGCAAACTATTAACTGGCGA
ACTACTTACTCTAGCTTCCCGGCAACAATTAATAGACTGGATGGAGGCGGATAAAGTTGCAGGACCACTT
CTGCGCTCGGCCCTTCCGGCTGGCTGGTTTATTGCTGATAAATCTGGAGCCGGTGAGCGTGGGTCTCGCG
GTATCATTGCAGCACTGGGGCCAGATGGTAAGCCCTCCCGTATCGTAGTTATCTACACGACGGGGAGTCA
GGCAACTATGGATGAACGAAATAGACAGATCGCTGAGATAGGTGCCTCACTGATTAAGCATTGGTAACTG
TCAGACCAAGTTTACTCATATATACTTTAGATTGATTTAAAACTTCATTTTTAATTTAAAAGGATCTAGG
TGAAGATCCTTTTTGATAATCTCATGACCAAAATCCCTTAACGTGAGTTTTCGTTCCACTGAGCGTCAGA
CCCCGTAGAAAAGATCAAAGGATCTTCTTGAGATCCTTTTTTTCTGCGCGTAATCTGCTGCTTGCAAACA
AAAAAACCACCGCTACCAGCGGTGGTTTGTTTGCCGGATCAAGAGCTACCAACTCTTTTTCCGAAGGTAA
CTGGCTTCAGCAGAGCGCAGATACCAAATACTGTCCTTCTAGTGTAGCCGTAGTTAGGCCACCACTTCAA
GAACTCTGTAGCACCGCCTACATACCTCGCTCTGCTAATCCTGTTACCAGTGGCTGCTGCCAGTGGCGAT
AAGTCGTGTCTTACCGGGTTGGACTCAAGACGATAGTTACCGGATAAGGCGCAGCGGTCGGGCTGAACGG
GGGGTTCGTGCACACAGCCCAGCTTGGAGCGAACGACCTACACCGAACTGAGATACCTACAGCGTGAGCT
ATGAGAAAGCGCCACGCTTCCCGAAGGGAGAAAGGCGGACAGGTATCCGGTAAGCGGCAGGGTCGGAACA
GGAGAGCGCACGAGGGAGCTTCCAGGGGGAAACGCCTGGTATCTTTATAGTCCTGTCGGGTTTCGCCACC
TCTGACTTGAGCGTCGATTTTTGTGATGCTCGTCAGGGGGGCGGAGCCTATGGAAAAACGCCAGCAACGC
GGCCTTTTTACGGTTCCTGGCCTTTTGCTGGCCTTTTGCTCACATGTTCTTTCCTGCGTTATCCCCTGAT
TCTGTGGATAACCGTATTACCGCCTTTGAGTGAGCTGATACCGCTCGCCGCAGCCGAACGACCGAGCGCA
GCGAGTCAGTGAGCGAGGAAGCGGAAGAGCGCCTGATGCGGTATTTTCTCCTTACGCATCTGTGCGGTAT
TTCACACCGCAATGGTGCACTCTCAGTACAATCTGCTCTGATGCCGCATAGTTAAGCCAGTATACACTCC
GCTATCGCTACGTGACTGGGTCATGGCTGCGCCCCGACACCCGCCAACACCCGCTGACGCGCCCTGACGG
GCTTGTCTGCTCCCGGCATCCGCTTACAGACAAGCTGTGACCGTCTCCGGGAGCTGCATGTGTCAGAGGT
TTTCACCGTCATCACCGAAACGCGCGAGGCAGCTGCGGTAAAGCTCATCAGCGTGGTCGTGAAGCGATTC
ACAGATGTCTGCCTGTTCATCCGCGTCCAGCTCGTTGAGTTTCTCCAGAAGCGTTAATGTCTGGCTTCTG
ATAAAGCGGGCCATGTTAAGGGCGGTTTTTTCCTGTTTGGTCACTGATGCCTCCGTGTAAGGGGGATTTC
TGTTCATGGGGGTAATGATACCGATGAAACGAGAGAGGATGCTCACGATACGGGTTACTGATGATGAACA
TGCCCGGTTACTGGAACGTTGTGAGGGTAAACAACTGGCGGTATGGATGCGGCGGGACCAGAGAAAAATC
ACTCAGGGTCAATGCCAGCGCTTCGTTAATACAGATGTAGGTGTTCCACAGGGTAGCCAGCAGCATCCTG
CGATGCAGATCCGGAACATAATGGTGCAGGGCGCTGACTTCCGCGTTTCCAGACTTTACGAAACACGGAA
ACCGAAGACCATTCATGTTGTTGCTCAGGTCGCAGACGTTTTGCAGCAGCAGTCGCTTCACGTTCGCTCG
CGTATCGGTGATTCATTCTGCTAACCAGTAAGGCAACCCCGCCAGCCTAGCCGGGTCCTCAACGACAGGA
GCACGATCATGCGCACCCGTGGGGCCGCCATGCCGGCGATAATGGCCTGCTTCTCGCCGAAACGTTTGGT
GGCGGGACCAGTGACGAAGGCTTGAGCGAGGGCGTGCAAGATTCCGAATACCGCAAGCGACAGGCCGATC
ATCGTCGCGCTCCAGCGAAAGCGGTCCTCGCCGAAAATGACCCAGAGCGCTGCCGGCACCTGTCCTACGA
GTTGCATGATAAAGAAGACAGTCATAAGTGCGGCGACGATAGTCATGCCCCGCGCCCACCGGAAGGAGCT
GACTGGGTTGAAGGCTCTCAAGGGCATCGGTCGAGATCCCGGTGCCTAATGAGTGAGCTAACTTACATTA
ATTGCGTTGCGCTCACTGCCCGCTTTCCAGTCGGGAAACCTGTCGTGCCAGCTGCATTAATGAATCGGCC
AACGCGCGGGGAGAGGCGGTTTGCGTATTGGGCGCCAGGGTGGTTTTTCTTTTCACCAGTGAGACGGGCA
ACAGCTGATTGCCCTTCACCGCCTGGCCCTGAGAGAGTTGCAGCAAGCGGTCCACGCTGGTTTGCCCCAG
CAGGCGAAAATCCTGTTTGATGGTGGTTAACGGCGGGATATAACATGAGCTGTCTTCGGTATCATCGTAT
CCCACTACCGAGATATCCGCACCAACGCGCAGCCCGGACTCGGTAATGGCGCGCATTGCGCCCAGCGCCA
TCTGATCGTTGGCAACCAGCATCGCAGTGGGAACGATGCCCTCATTCAGCATTTGCATGGTTTGTTGAAA
ACCGGACATGGCACTCCAGTCGCCTTCCCGTTCCGCTATCGGCTGAATTTGATTGCGAGTGAGATATTTA
TGCCAGCCAGCCAGACGCAGACGCGCCGAGACAGAACTTAATGGGCCCGCTAACAGCGCGATTTGCTGGT
GACCCAATGCGACCAGATGCTCCACGCCCAGTCGCGTACCGTCTTCATGGGAGAAAATAATACTGTTGAT
GGGTGTCTGGTCAGAGACATCAAGAAATAACGCCGGAACATTAGTGCAGGCAGCTTCCACAGCAATGGCA
TCCTGGTCATCCAGCGGATAGTTAATGATCAGCCCACTGACGCGTTGCGCGAGAAGATTGTGCACCGCCG
CTTTACAGGCTTCGACGCCGCTTCGTTCTACCATCGACACCACCACGCTGGCACCCAGTTGATCGGCGCG
AGATTTAATCGCCGCGACAATTTGCGACGGCGCGTGCAGGGCCAGACTGGAGGTGGCAACGCCAATCAGC
AACGACTGTTTGCCCGCCAGTTGTTGTGCCACGCGGTTGGGAATGTAATTCAGCTCCGCCATCGCCGCTT
CCACTTTTTCCCGCGTTTTCGCAGAAACGTGGCTGGCCTGGTTCACCACGCGGGAAACGGTCTGATAAGA
GACACCGGCATACTCTGCGACATCGTATAACGTTACTGGTTTCACATTCACCACCCTGAATTGACTCTCT
TCCGGGCGCTATCATGCCATACCGCGAAAGGTTTTGCGCCATTCGATGGTGTCCGGGATCTCGACGCTCT
CCCTTATGCGACTCCTGCATTAGGAAGCAGCCCAGTAGTAGGTTGAGGCCGTTGAGCACCGCCGCCGCAA
GGAATGGTGCATGCAAGGAGATGGCGCCCAACAGTCCCCCGGCCACGGGGCCTGCCACCATACCCACGCC
GAAACAAGCGCTCATGAGCCCGAAGTGGCGAGCCCGATCTTCCCCATCGGTGATGTCGGCGATATAGGCG
CCAGCAACCGCACCTGTGGCGCCGGTGATGCCGGCCACGATGCGTCCGGCGTAGAGGATCGAGATCTCGA
TCCCGCGAAATTAATACGACTCACTATAGGGGAATTGTGAGCGGATAACAATTCCCCTCTAGAAATAATT
TTGTTTAACTTTAAGAAGGA
Features (pLannotate 1.2.2; 19 found; start..end, strand, type, name):
     13..1419    +  CDS            dprE1: DPRE1_MYCS2 - Experimental evidence at protein level: Swiss-Prot protein existence level 1. Component of the DprE1-DprE2 complex that catalyzes the 2- step epimerization of decaprenyl-phospho-ribose (DPR) to decaprenyl- phospho-arabinose (DPA), a key precursor that serves as the arabinose donor required for the synthesis of cell-wall arabinans (PubMed:22188377). DprE1 catalyzes the first step of epimerization, namely FAD-dependent oxidation of the C2' hydroxyl of DPR to yield the keto intermediate decaprenyl-phospho-2'-keto-D-arabinose (DPX) (PubMed:22188377). The intermediate DPX is then tran
   1438..1464    +  CDS            9xHis: 9xHis affinity tag
   1477..1526    +  CDS            SET1 (fragment): solubility-enhancement tag derived from T7 phage gene 10B
   1534..1581    +  terminator     T7 terminator: transcription terminator for bacteriophage T7 RNA polymerase
   1618..2046    +  rep_origin     f1 ori (sequence partly withheld): f1 bacteriophage origin of replication; arrow indicates direction of (+) strand synthesis
   2099..2203    +  promoter       AmpR promoter: bla
   2204..3064    +  CDS            AmpR: β-lactamase; bla; confers resistance to ampicillin, carbenicillin, and related antibiotics
   3235..3823    +  rep_origin     ori: high-copy-number ColE1/pMB1/pBR322/pUC origin of replication
   4009..4148    -  misc_feature   bom: basis of mobility region from pBR322
   4250..4441    -  CDS            rop: Rop protein, which maintains plasmids at low copy number; rop
   4458..4838    +  CDS            YPB1_ECOLX: Protein predicted: Swiss-Prot protein existence level 4. From Escherichia coli.
   4910..5201    -  CDS            TcR (fragment): tetracycline efflux protein; tet; confers resistance to tetracycline
   5216..5237    -  protein_bind   CAP binding site: CAP binding activates transcription in the presence of cAMP. E. coli catabolite activator protein
   5250..6332    -  CDS            lacI: lac repressor; lacI; The lac repressor binds to the lac operator to inhibit transcription in E. coli. This inhibition can be relieved by adding lactose or isopropyl-β-D-thiogalactopyranoside (IPTG).
   6333..6410    -  promoter       lacI promoter: lacI
   6418..6697    -  CDS            TcR (fragment): tetracycline efflux protein; tet; confers resistance to tetracycline
   6719..6737    +  promoter       T7 promoter: promoter for bacteriophage T7 RNA polymerase
   6738..6762    +  protein_bind   lac operator: The lac repressor binds to the lac operator to inhibit transcription in E. coli. This inhibition can be relieved by adding lactose or isopropyl-β-D-thiogalactopyranoside (IPTG). lac repressor encoded by lacI
   6777..2       +  RBS            RBS (across the origin): efficient ribosome binding site from bacteriophage T7 gene 10 (Olins and Rangwala, 1989)
