[The description below was written by a language model from this plasmid's Addgene catalogue record and pLannotate feature annotations shown in this document.]
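Description:
U2ENB5 is a bacterial expression plasmid built on the pET21a(+) backbone for inducible production in E. coli of a flavoprotein oxidoreductase from Salinisphaera shabanensis; the construct is named after the protein's UniProt identifier. It is propagated through a ColE1/pMB1-type origin with ampicillin selection (AmpR/β-lactamase under its own promoter). It also carries an f1 origin and the pBR322-derived bom and rop elements. The catalogue lists it as high copy, although rop normally moderates copy number. Short tetracycline-resistance fragments flanking the lacI region appear to be non-functional backbone remnants.

Expression is driven by a T7 promoter followed immediately by a lac operator and the strong phage T7 gene 10 ribosome binding site, with a T7 terminator downstream. The plasmid-borne lacI gene supplies lac repressor, so transcription stays off until IPTG or lactose is added, and it requires a host that provides T7 RNA polymerase. The catalogue lists an N-terminal T7 tag and a C-terminal 10xHis tag. The feature tables confirm a polyhistidine tag at the 3′ end of the coding region, annotated as 9xHis or a fragment of it, but they do not annotate a T7 tag.

Two sequence records of slightly different length (6,752 and 6,797 nt) are provided, with the same backbone layout. One leaves the insert unannotated. The other labels it by similarity to mycobacterial DprE1, an FAD-dependent oxidase, which fits the flavoprotein description but is a homology match, not the insert's identity. The associated publication indicates the plasmid was made to express and purify the enzyme in order to test functional annotations in the EC 1.1.3.15 class.
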