Addgene plasmid #163292: U2ENB5
Purpose: Inducible expression of UniProt identifier U2ENB5
Depositing lab: Martin Engqvist. Depositing organization: Chalmers University of Technology. Publication: Experimental and computational investigation of enzyme functional annotations uncovers misannotation in the EC 1.1.3.15 enzyme class. Rembeza E, Engqvist MKM. PLoS Comput Biol. 2021 Sep 23;17(9):e1009446. doi: 10.1371/journal.pcbi.1009446. eCollection 2021 Sep. PubMed 34555022.
Backbone
  Vector backbone: pET21a(+)
  Vector type: Bacterial Expression
Growth in bacteria
  Bacterial resistance: Ampicillin, 100 μg/mL
  Growth temperature: 37°C
  Growth strain: DH5alpha
  Copy number: High Copy
Gene/Insert
  Gene/Insert name: U2ENB5 (alt name: flavoprotein oxidoreductase)
  Species: Salinisphaera shabanensis
  Promoter: T7
  Tag / fusion protein: T7 (N terminal on backbone); 10xHis (C terminal on backbone)
  Cloning method: Unknown
  Sequencing primers: 5′ T7; 3′ T7-term
Terms and licenses: Academic/Nonprofit Terms; Industry Terms: Not Available to Industry
Depositor comments: Insert name is a UniProt identifier
How to cite: U2ENB5 was a gift from Martin Engqvist (Addgene plasmid # 163292 ; http://n2t.net/addgene:163292 ; RRID:Addgene_163292)
