>Addgene plasmid #163292 | U2ENB5 | depositor partial sequence | sequence record 316458 | insert gene sequence
ATGACCCAAGCCGTGGACTTCAGCATTGAGACATTTTCTAGCGAGCTGGGTGATGTCGAAATTATTAGCA
ACGAAAAGCAACGCAAACGCCTGTCAAAGGATTTTAGCTGGTTCTCTCCGGTGTTGAAGGACTTCTTCGA
AGGTTATGAAGCGGACGTAGTCGTCAAACCTACGACCGAAGAACAGGTAGCGCAAGTGGTTAAGACCTGT
GTGGCGCACTCAGTTCCCCTTACGCTCCGCGGTAGTGGCACCGGTAACTACGGACAGTCGACACCGATGT
TTGGCGGCGTGGTTATGGACATGTCGGCCTACAAACAGCCGTTATGGCTGAAAGGCGGAGTTGCGCGTAT
GCAGGCTGGGATGCGCCTGGCGGAAGTCAACAAATGGACCGTGCCAGAGGGCTGGGAAATGCGTACCATG
TCGAGCACCTTTCGCTTGGCGACAGTAGGCGGGTTCTTCGCCGGCGGATTTGGTGGCATTGGCTCAATCA
CTTACGGCCGTCTGGGCGAACGCGGCAACGTCCTGGGCGCAAAGGTGATGACCGTTGAGGCCGAACCGCA
AGTAATCGAACTGCGCGGAGATGATGCCCTGGACTTGCATCATGCCTATGGCACCAACGGTATTCTCTTG
GAACTGGAATTCGCCATGGCACCGGCGTTAGCGTGGGCCGAGGCAATTGTTGTTTTCGACGACTTTATGG
ATGCGGCGCGTTTTGGCCAGGCGCTGGGAGAGGCTGGCGGCGTCGTGAAGAAGCTGGACACGGTCCTCGC
CGACCCGATTCCTCAAATGATCGAATTAGGAGATTACGCGAAACCGGGACAGCACGTCGCCTTGGTCATT
ATTGCCGAAAACGCGCTGCAGCCTATGGCGGAAATCGCCGCCGAGCATAATGGTACCGTGGCTAAACAAG
TAGCCCCGGAAGAAGTTTCAGATTCCAATACTTTGATCGAGTATACTTGGAATCACACCACCCTGCGCGC
CTTAAAGCAATACAAAGATGTGACGTACCTGCAGTCGGGCTTCCGTGCAGGCAAGAACCTTGAACAGATT
GAGCATATGTATCAACACTTTGGCGATGAGGTGCCGATGCATTTGGAGTTCTTGAATATTGGCGGCATGA
TGACCTGTAGTGGAATCCAAATCGTTCGTTACACCACCCGCGAACGCTTGGACGAAATTATTGCGTATCA
TGAGGCGCACGACGTCCATATCGCCAATCCGCACACGCACATTCTGGAAGATGGCCATAACTCTGGGGAA
GCCGATCCACGTCAGCTTGCCCGCAAGAAGGCTTATGATCCAAAAGGATTGTTGAACCCGGGAAAGATGC
GCGCCTGGGGTGAAGTGACCGAGCTTGACAACGTTGGCGCGGCCGCACTCGAGCATCATCACCAT
